Addgene plasmid #145936: pAc5.1B-lambdaN-HA-DmBelle_299-798_B
Purpose: Insect Expression of DmBelle_299-798
Depositing lab: Elisa Izaurralde. Depositing organization: Max Planck Institute for Developmental Biology.
Backbone
  Vector backbone: Unknown
  Vector type: Insect Expression
Growth in bacteria
  Bacterial resistance: Ampicillin, 100 μg/mL
  Growth temperature: 37°C
  Growth strain: DH5alpha
  Copy number: Low Copy
Gene/Insert
  Gene/Insert name: DmBelle_299-798
  Species: D. melanogaster (fly)
  Entrez Gene: bel (a.k.a. Dmel_CG9748, BEL, Bel, CG9748, DmRH6, Dmel\CG9748, L3, anon-85Ab, cap, cg9748, l(3)85Ac, l(3)L3, l(3)L4740, l(3)S047110, l(3)S097074, ms(3)Pneo85A, ms(3)neo30)
  Cloning method: Unknown
Terms and licenses: Academic/Nonprofit Terms; Industry Terms: Not Available to Industry
Depositor comments: Plasmids from this collection were made available to the research community and donated after the lab closed. Please note that the sequence provided by the depositing laboratory may be theoretical/predicted or based on Sanger sequencing results. There may be discrepancies between sequencing results obtained by Addgene and the depositor sequence. If an Addgene verified sequence is not available, please contact before placing your order to request that our lab fully sequence the plasmid.
How to cite: pAc5.1B-lambdaN-HA-DmBelle_299-798_B was a gift from Elisa Izaurralde (Addgene plasmid # 145936 ; http://n2t.net/addgene:145936 ; RRID:Addgene_145936)
