[The description below was written by a language model from this plasmid's Addgene catalogue record and pLannotate feature annotations shown in this document.]
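Description:
pAc5.1B-lambdaN-HA-DmBelle_299-798_B is an insect-cell expression plasmid of about 7 kb. The catalogue lists the backbone as unknown, although the name and the annotated parts point to a pAc5.1-type vector. It is propagated in E. coli through a ColE1/pUC-type origin and selected with ampicillin via the β-lactamase gene and its own promoter. The origin is annotated as a high-copy type, whereas the catalogue records the plasmid as low copy. No marker for selection in insect cells is annotated, which fits transient transfection. Short fragments matching the tetracycline resistance gene and SV40 large T antigen also appear, and they look like non-functional backbone remnants.

Expression is driven by the Drosophila melanogaster actin 5C promoter, a strong constitutive promoter commonly used in fly cell lines. It is followed by a single fusion reading frame. This begins with a short fragment of the bacteriophage lambda N protein, continues with an HA epitope (annotated as a fragment of a 3xHA tag, so probably one copy), and ends with residues 299–798 of Belle, the fly DDX3-family ATP-dependent RNA helicase encoded by bel. A V5 tag is annotated downstream of the insert, but the record does not show whether it is read in frame or cut off by a stop codon. An SV40 polyadenylation signal follows the cassette.

The lambda N peptide binds BoxB RNA hairpins, so lambdaN fusions are generally used in tethering assays that recruit a protein to a BoxB-containing reporter mRNA to test its effect on translation or stability. The record itself states only insect expression of this Belle fragment. The HA tag allows detection or immunoprecipitation. The depositor notes that the sequence may be theoretical rather than fully verified.
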