Features (pLannotate 1.2.2; 11 found; start..end, strand, type, name):
     56..2568    +  promoter       Ac5 promoter: Drosophila melanogaster actin 5C promoter
   2588..2653    +  CDS            N (fragment): REGN_LAMBD - Experimental evidence at protein level: Swiss-Prot protein existence level 1. Plays a role as a transcriptional antitermination factor that allows the virus to initiate its lytic phase. Activates expression of the delayed viral early genes by modifying host RNA polymerase (RNAP) into a form that is resistant to termination signals. This antitermination function requires the host NusA protein which serves to stabilize the interaction between antitermination protein N and host RNA polymerase. From Escherichia phage lambda (Bacteriophage lambda).
   2678..2704    +  CDS            3xHA (fragment): three tandem HA epitope tags
   2705..4219    +  CDS            bel (fragment): DDX3_DROME - Experimental evidence at protein level: Swiss-Prot protein existence level 1. ATP-dependent RNA helicase that is essential and required for cellular function, larval growth, and for male and female fertility. Also required for RNA interference (RNAi), double-stranded RNA induces potent and specific gene silencing, by acting downstream of dsRNA internalization. RNAi is mediated by the RNA-induced silencing complex (RISC), a sequence-specific, multicomponent nuclease that destroys or silences messenger RNAs homologous to the silencing trigger. From Drosophila melanogaster (Fruit fly
   4258..4299    +  CDS            V5 tag: epitope tag from simian virus 5
   4399..4533    -  polyA_signal   SV40 poly(A) signal: SV40 polyadenylation signal
   4556..4640    -  CDS            large T antigen (fragment): large T antigen from SV40 (simian virus 40)
   4641..5111    +  CDS            TcR (fragment): tetracycline efflux protein; tet; confers resistance to tetracycline
   5155..5743    -  rep_origin     ori: high-copy-number ColE1/pMB1/pBR322/pUC origin of replication
   5914..6774    -  CDS            AmpR: β-lactamase; bla; confers resistance to ampicillin, carbenicillin, and related antibiotics
   6775..6879    -  promoter       AmpR promoter: bla
>Addgene plasmid #145936 | pAc5.1B-lambdaN-HA-DmBelle_299-798_B | depositor full sequence | sequence record 288381 | Full Sequence
CTTCAAGGAATTAATTCTATATTCTAAAAACACAAATGATACTTCTAAAAAAAATCATGAATGGCATCAA
CTCTGAATCAAATCTTTGCAGATGCACCTACTTCTCATTTCCACTGTCACATCATTTTTCCAGATCTCGC
TGCCTGTTATGTGGCCCACAAACCAAGACACGTTTTATGGCCATTAAAGCTGGCTGATCGTCGCCAAACA
CCAAATACATATCAATATGTACATTCGAGAAAGAAGCGATCAAAGAAGCGTCTTCGGGCGAGTAGGAGAA
TGCGGAGGAGAAGGAGAACGAGCTGATCTAGTATCTCTCCACAATCCAATGCCAACTGACCAACTGGCCA
TATTCGGAGCAATTTGAAGCCAATTTCCATCGCCTGGCGATCGCTCCATTCTTGGCTATATGTTTTTCAC
CGTTCCCGGGGCCATTTTCAAAGACTCGTCGGTAAGATAAGATTGTGTCACTCGCTGTCTCTCTTCATTT
GTCGAAGAATGCTGAGGAATTTCGCGATGACGTCGGCGAGTATTTTGAAGAATGAGAATAATTTGTATTT
ATACGAAAATCAGTTAGTGGAATTTTCTACAAAAACATGTTATCTATAGATAATTTTGTTGCAAAATATG
TTGACTATGACAAAGATTGTATGTATATACCTTTAATGTATTCTCATTTTCTTATGTATTTATAATGGCA
ATGATGATACTGATGATATTTTAAGATGATGCCAGACCACAGGCTGATTTCTGCGTCTTTTGCCGAACGC
AGTGCATGTGCGGTTGTTGTTTTTTGGAATAGTTTCAATTTTCGGACTGTCCGCTTTGATTTCAGTTTCT
TGGCTTATTCAAAAAGCAAAGTAAAGCCAAAAAAGCGAGATGGCAATACCAAATGCGGCAAAACGGTAGT
GGAAGGAAAGGGGTGCGGGGCAGCGGAAGGAAGGGTGGGGCGGGGCGTGGCGGGGTCTGTGGCTGGGCGC
GACGTCACCGACGTTGGAGCCACTCCTTTGACCATGTGTGCGTGTGTGTATTATTCGTGTCTCGCCACTC
GCCGGTTGTTTTTTTCTTTTTATCTCGCTCTCTCTAGCGCCATCTCGTACGCATGCTCAACGCACCGCAT
GTTGCCGTGTCCTTTATGCGTCATTTTGGCTCGAAATAGGCAATTATTTAAACAAAGATTAGTCAACGAA
AACGCTAAAATAAATAAGTCTACAATATGGTTACTTATTGCCATGTGTGTGCAGCCAACGATAGCAACAA
AAGCAACAACACAGTGGCTTTCCCTCTTTCACTTTTTGTTTGCAAGCGCGTGCGAGCAAGACGGCACGAC
CGGCAAACGCAATTACGCTGACAAAGAGCAGACGAAGTTTTGGCCGAAAAACATCAAGGCGCCTGATACG
AATGCATTTGCAATAACAATTGCGATATTTAATATTGTTTATGAAGCTGTTTGACTTCAAAACACACAAA
AAAAAAAATAAAACAAATTATTTGAAAGAGAATTAGGAATCGGACAGCTTATCGTTACGGGCTAACAGCA
CACCGAGACGAAATAGCTTACCTGACGTCACAGCCTCTGGAAGAACTGCCGCCAAGCAGAGAGAGAGAGA
AAAAGAGGGAGAGCAGCTTAGACCGCATGTGCTTGTGTGTGAGGCGTCTCTCTCTTCGTCTCCTGTTTGC
GCAAACGCATAGACTGCACTGAGAAAATCGATTACCTATTTTTTATGAATGAATATTTGCACTATTACTA
TTCAAAACTATTAAGATAGCAATCACATTCAATAGCCAAATACTATACCACCTGAGCGATGCAACGAAAT
GATCAATTTGAGCAAAAATGCTGCATATTTAGGACGGCATCATTATAGAAATGCTTCTTGCTGTGTACTT
TTCTCTCGTCTGGCAGCTGTTTCGCCGTTATTGTTAAAACCGGCTTAAGTTAGGTGTGTTTTCTACGACT
AGTGATGCCCCTACTAGAAGATGTGTGTTGCACAAATGTCCCTGAATAACCAATTTGAAGTGCAGATAGC
AGTAAACGTAAGCTAATATGAATATTATTTAACTGTAATGTTTTAATATCGCTGGACATTACTAATAAAC
CCACTATAAACACATGTACATATGTATGTTTTGGCATACAATGAGTAGTTGGGGAAAAAATGTGTAAAAG
CACCGTGACCATCACAGCATAAAGATAACCAGCTGAAGTATCGAATATGAGTAACCCCCAAATTGAATCA
CATGCCGCAACTGATAGGACCCATGGAAGTACACTCTTCATGGCGATATACAAGACACACACAAGCACGA
ACACCCAGTTGCGGAGGAAATTCTCCGTAAATGAAAACCCAATCGGCGAACAATTCATACCCATATATGG
TAAAAGTTTTGAACGCGACTTGAGAGCGGAGAGCATTGCGGCTGATAAGGTTTTAGCGCTAAGCGGGCTT
TATAAAACGGGCTGCGGGACCAGTTTTCATATCACTACCGTTTGAGTTCTTGTGCTGTGTGGATACTCCT
CCCGACACAAAGCCGCTCCATCAGCCAGCAGTCGTCTAATCCAGAGACCCCGGATCGGGGTACCAACATG
GACGCACAAACACGACGACGTGAGCGTCGCGCTGAGAAACAAGCTCAATGGAAAGCTGCAAACGGTGGAT
CTCCTCCACATATGGCTTACCCATACGATGTTCCAGATTACGCTCCTCCAAGCTTGATGGATGTGCAGCT
GACGGAGATTATCCGCAACAACGTGGCCTTAGCACGTTATGACAAACCGACACCGGTGCAGAAGCACGCC
ATTCCGATCATTATCAATGGCCGGGATCTAATGGCCTGCGCCCAGACTGGATCCGGCAAGACGGCCGCCT
TCCTGGTGCCGATTCTCAACCAGATGTACGAGCTGGGACATGTGCCCCCGCCGCAAAGCACCCGGCAGTA
CAGCCGGCGCAAGCAGTATCCGTTGGGTCTGGTGCTGGCGCCGACCCGCGAACTGGCCACCCAGATCTTT
GAGGAGGCCAAGAAGTTCGCCTATCGCTCCCGGATGCGCCCGGCAGTGCTGTACGGCGGAAACAATACTA
GCGAGCAGATGCGCGAGCTGGACCGCGGTTGCCATCTGATTGTGGCCACACCCGGTCGCCTAGAGGACAT
GATCACACGCGGAAAGGTGGGACTGGAGAACATTCGATTCCTTGTACTGGATGAGGCTGATCGTATGTTG
GACATGGGTTTCGAGCCGCAGATCCGTCGCATCGTCGAACAGCTAAACATGCCGCCAACCGGACAGCGCC
AGACGCTTATGTTCTCGGCCACATTCCCCAAGCAGATCCAGGAGTTAGCCAGCGATTTCCTCAGCAACTA
CATTTTCTTGGCCGTTGGTCGTGTGGGCTCCACATCTGAGAACATTACGCAGACAATCCTGTGGGTCTAT
GAACCCGACAAGCGCTCGTATCTGCTGGATCTGCTCTCGTCTATCCGCGATGGCCCCGAATACACCAAAG
ACAGCCTAACACTGATCTTTGTGGAGACTAAGAAGGGTGCAGACTCGCTGGAGGAGTTCCTGTACCAGTG
CAATCATCCCGTCACTAGCATCCACGGTGATCGCACGCAGAAGGAGCGCGAGGAGGCACTGCGCTGCTTC
CGATCGGGCGACTGCCCCATCCTGGTGGCCACAGCCGTGGCCGCTCGTGGCCTGGACATTCCGCACGTTA
AGCACGTTATTAACTTTGACCTGCCCTCGGATGTGGAGGAGTATGTCCACCGTATCGGGCGTACCGGACG
TATGGGTAATCTTGGTGTGGCCACCTCCTTTTTCAACGAAAAGAACCGCAACATTTGCTCCGATCTCTTG
GAGCTGCTGATCGAAACGAAGCAGGAGATCCCCAGTTTCATGGAGGATATGAGTTCGGATCGCGGACATG
GCGGAGCCAAGCGGGCTGGACGAGGCGGTGGTGGACGTTATGGTGGCGGCTTCGGCTCCAGGGATTACCG
TCAAAGCTCTGGCGGCGGCGGTGGCGGACGCAGTGGACCGCCACCACGTAGCGGTGGTTCCGGATCAGGA
GGCGGCGGCGGCAGTTACCGCAGCAATGGAAACTCGTACGGCGGCAATTCGGGCGGCGGTGGATACTATG
GCGGCGGCGCCGGTGGTGGCTCCTATGGCGGCTCCTACGGCGGCGGCAGTGCCTCGCACTCTTCGAACGC
ACCCGACTGGTGGGCTCAATGAGCGGCCGCTCGAGTCTAGAGGGCCCGCGGTTCGAAGGTAAGCCTATCC
CTAACCCTCTCCTCGGTCTCGATTCTACGCGTACCGGTCATCATCACCATCACCATTGAGTTTAAACCCG
CTGATCAGCCTCGACTGTGCCTTCTAAGGCCTGAGCTCGCTGATCAGCCTCGATCGAGGATCCAGACATG
ATAAGATACATTGATGAGTTTGGACAAACCACAACTAGAATGCAGTGAAAAAAATGCTTTATTTGTGAAA
TTTGTGATGCTATTGCTTTATTTGTAACCATTATAAGCTGCAATAAACAAGTTAACAACAACAATTGCAT
TCATTTTATGTTTCAGGTTCAGGGGGAGGTGTGGGAGGTTTTTTAAAGCAAGTAAAACCTCTACAAATGT
GGTATGGCTGATTATGATCAGTCGACCGATGCCCTTGAGAGCCTTCAACCCAGTCAGCTCCTTCCGGTGG
GCGCGGGGCATGACTATCGTCGCCGCACTTATGACTGTCTTCTTTATCATGCAACTCGTAGGACAGGTGC
CGGCAGCGCTCTGGGTCATTTTCGGCGAGGACCGCTTTCGCTGGAGCGCGACGATGATCGGCCTGTCGCT
TGCGGTATTCGGAATCTTGCACGCCCTCGCTCAAGCCTTCGTCACTGGTCCCGCCACCAAACGTTTCGGC
GAGAAGCAGGCCATTATCGCCGGCATGGCGGCCGACGCGCTGGGCTACGTCTTGCTGGCGTTCGCGACGC
GAGGCTGGATGGCCTTCCCCATTATGATTCTTCTCGCTTCCGGCGGCATCGGGATGCCCGCGTTGCAGGC
CATGCTGTCCAGGCAGGTAGATGACGACCATCAGGGACAGCTTCAAGGATCGCTCGCGGCTCTTACCAGC
CAGCAAAAGGCCAGGAACCGTAAAAAGGCCGCGTTGCTGGCGTTTTTCCATAGGCTCCGCCCCCCTGACG
AGCATCACAAAAATCGACGCTCAAGTCAGAGGTGGCGAAACCCGACAGGACTATAAAGATACCAGGCGTT
TCCCCCTGGAAGCTCCCTCGTGCGCTCTCCTGTTCCGACCCTGCCGCTTACCGGATACCTGTCCGCCTTT
CTCCCTTCGGGAAGCGTGGCGCTTTCTCAATGCTCACGCTGTAGGTATCTCAGTTCGGTGTAGGTCGTTC
GCTCCAAGCTGGGCTGTGTGCACGAACCCCCCGTTCAGCCCGACCGCTGCGCCTTATCCGGTAACTATCG
TCTTGAGTCCAACCCGGTAAGACACGACTTATCGCCACTGGCAGCAGCCACTGGTAACAGGATTAGCAGA
GCGAGGTATGTAGGCGGTGCTACAGAGTTCTTGAAGTGGTGGCCTAACTACGGCTACACTAGAAGGACAG
TATTTGGTATCTGCGCTCTGCTGAAGCCAGTTACCTTCGGAAAAAGAGTTGGTAGCTCTTGATCCGGCAA
ACAAACCACCGCTGGTAGCGGTGGTTTTTTTGTTTGCAAGCAGCAGATTACGCGCAGAAAAAAAGGATCT
CAAGAAGATCCTTTGATCTTTTCTACGGGGTCTGACGCTCAGTGGAACGAAAACTCACGTTAAGGGATTT
TGGTCATGAGATTATCAAAAAGGATCTTCACCTAGATCCTTTTAAATTAAAAATGAAGTTTTAAATCAAT
CTAAAGTATATATGAGTAAACTTGGTCTGACAGTTACCAATGCTTAATCAGTGAGGCACCTATCTCAGCG
ATCTGTCTATTTCGTTCATCCATAGTTGCCTGACTCCCCGTCGTGTAGATAACTACGATACGGGAGGGCT
TACCATCTGGCCCCAGTGCTGCAATGATACCGCGAGACCCACGCTCACCGGCTCCAGATTTATCAGCAAT
AAACCAGCCAGCCGGAAGGGCCGAGCGCAGAAGTGGTCCTGCAACTTTATCCGCCTCCATCCAGTCTATT
AATTGTTGCCGGGAAGCTAGAGTAAGTAGTTCGCCAGTTAATAGTTTGCGCAACGTTGTTGCCATTGCTG
CAGGCATCGTGGTGTCACGCTCGTCGTTTGGTATGGCTTCATTCAGCTCCGGTTCCCAACGATCAAGGCG
AGTTACATGATCCCCCATGTTGTGCAAAAAAGCGGTTAGCTCCTTCGGTCCTCCGATCGTTGTCAGAAGT
AAGTTGGCCGCAGTGTTATCACTCATGGTTATGGCAGCACTGCATAATTCTCTTACTGTCATGCCATCCG
TAAGATGCTTTTCTGTGACTGGTGAGTACTCAACCAAGTCATTCTGAGAATAGTGTATGCGGCGACCGAG
TTGCTCTTGCCCGGCGTCAACACGGGATAATACCGCGCCACATAGCAGAACTTTAAAAGTGCTCATCATT
GGAAAACGTTCTTCGGGGCGAAAACTCTCAAGGATCTTACCGCTGTTGAGATCCAGTTCGATGTAACCCA
CTCGTGCACCCAACTGATCTTCAGCATCTTTTACTTTCACCAGCGTTTCTGGGTGAGCAAAAACAGGAAG
GCAAAATGCCGCAAAAAAGGGAATAAGGGCGACACGGAAATGTTGAATACTCATACTCTTCCTTTTTCAA
TATTATTGAAGCATTTATCAGGGTTATTGTCTCATGAGCGGATACATATTTGAATGTATTTAGAAAAATA
AACAAATAGGGGTTCCGCGCACATTTCCCCGAAAAGTGCCACCTGACGTCTAAGAAACCATTATTATCAT
GACATTAACCTATAAAAATAGGCGTATCACGAGGCCCTTTCGT
